Addgene plasmid #230178: AiP11598 - pAAV-hsA2-AiE0104m-minRho-SYFP2-WPRE3-BGHpA (Alias: CN1598)
Purpose: AiE0104m is an enhancer sequence, designed to drive AAV-mediated transgene expression in specific populations of brain cells
Depositing lab: Allen Institute for Brain Science & Boaz Levi. Depositing organization: Allen Institute. Publication: A suite of enhancer AAVs and transgenic mouse lines for genetic access to cortical cell types. Ben-Simon Y, Hooper M, Narayan S, Daigle TL, Dwivedi D, Way SW, Oster A, Stafford DA, Mich JK, Taormina MJ, Martinez RA, Opitz-Araya X, Roth JR, Alexander JR, Allen S, Amster A, Arbuckle J, Ayala A, Baker PM, Bakken TE, Barcelli T, Barta S, Bendrick J, Bertagnolli D, Bielstein C, Bishwakarma P, Bowlus J, Boyer G, Brouner K, Casian B, Casper T, Chakka AB, Chakrabarty R, Chance RK, Chavan S, Clark M, Colbert K, Collman F, Daniel S, Departee M, DiValentin P, Donadio N, Dotson N, Egdorf T, Fliss T, Gabitto M, Garcia J, Gary A, Gasperini M, Gloe J, Goldy J, Gore BB, Graybuck L, Greisman N, Haeseleer F, Halterman C, Haradon Z, Hastings SD, Helback O, Ho W, Hockemeyer D, Huang C, Huff S, Hunker A, Johansen N, Jones D, Juneau Z, Kalmbach B, Kannan M, Khem S, Kussick E, Kutsal R, Larsen R, Lee C, Lee AY, Leibly M, Lenz GH, Li S, Liang E, Lusk N, Madigan Z, Malloy J, Malone J, McCue R, Melchor J, Mollenkopf T, Moosman S, Morin E, Newman D, Ng L, Ngo K, Omstead V, Otto S, Oyama A, Pena N, Pham T, Phillips E, Pom CA, Potekhina L, Ransford S, Ray PL, Rette D, Reynoldson C, Rimorin C, Rocha D, Ruiz A, Sanchez REA, Sawyer L, Sedeno-Cortes A, Sevigny JP, Shapovalova N, Shepard N, Shulga L, Sigler AR, Siverts L, Soliman S, Somasundaram S, Staats B, Stewart K, Szelenyi E, Tieu M, Trader C, Tran A, van Velthoven CTJ, Walker M, Wang Y, Weed N, Wirthlin M, Wood T, Wynalda B, Yao Z, Zhou T, Ariza J, Dee N, Reding M, Ronellenfitch K, Mufti S, Sunkin SM, Smith KA, Esposito L, Waters J, Thyagarajan B, Yao S, Lein ES, Zeng H, Levi BP, Ngai J, Ting JT, Tasic B. Cell. 2025 May 16:S0092-8674(25)00513-6. doi: 10.1016/j.cell.2025.05.002. PubMed 40403729.
Backbone
  Vector backbone: pAAV2
  Vector type: AAV
Growth in bacteria
  Bacterial resistance: Ampicillin, 100 μg/mL
  Growth temperature: 37°C
  Growth strain: NEB Stable
  Copy number: High Copy
Gene/Insert
  Gene/Insert name: SYFP2
  Species: Synthetic
  Promoter: minRho
  Cloning method: Gibson Cloning
Terms and licenses: Academic/Nonprofit Terms; Industry Terms: Not Available to Industry
How to cite: AiP11598 - pAAV-hsA2-AiE0104m-minRho-SYFP2-WPRE3-BGHpA (Alias: CN1598) was a gift from Allen Institute for Brain Science & Boaz Levi (Addgene plasmid # 230178 ; http://n2t.net/addgene:230178 ; RRID:Addgene_230178)
