[The description below was written by a language model from this plasmid's Addgene catalogue record and pLannotate feature annotations shown in this document.]
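Description:
AiP11598 - pAAV-hsA2-AiE0104m-minRho-SYFP2-WPRE3-BGHpA (alias CN1598) is a 4,862 nt AAV transfer plasmid built on a pAAV2 backbone, from a collection of enhancer-driven AAV vectors developed to give genetic access to particular brain cell types. It is propagated in bacteria as a high-copy plasmid using a ColE1/pUC-type origin and is selected with ampicillin through the bla (AmpR) gene and its promoter. An f1 phage origin and small remnants of pBR322 bom and rop sequences are also present in the backbone. The recorded growth strain is a recombination-reduced host, which is the usual choice for keeping the repeat-rich ITRs intact.

The payload lies between AAV2 inverted terminal repeats, the cis elements needed for replication and packaging of the genome into AAV particles. The annotation finds a full ITR on the downstream side and only short fragments on the upstream side. Between the upstream ITR fragments and the reporter is an unannotated stretch of roughly 800 nt. Going by the construct name and catalogue fields, it should hold the hsA2 element, the AiE0104m enhancer and the minimal rhodopsin promoter (minRho). The record does not define hsA2, and it does not say which cell populations AiE0104m targets. A minimal promoter has little activity alone, so the pattern of expression is meant to be set by the enhancer. The expressed gene is SYFP2, a fast-maturing monomeric yellow fluorescent protein. It is followed by WPRE3, a shortened woodchuck posttranscriptional element (annotated as two WPRE fragments) that boosts transcript expression while saving packaging space, and by the bovine growth hormone polyadenylation signal. The construct is used to produce recombinant AAV that fluorescently labels the brain cells in which the enhancer is active.
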