Features (pLannotate 1.2.2; 14 found; start..end, strand, type, name):
     12..39      +  repeat_region  AAV2 ITR (fragment): inverted terminal repeat of adeno-associated virus serotype 2 inverted
     68..95      +  repeat_region  AAV2 ITR (fragment): inverted terminal repeat of adeno-associated virus serotype 2 inverted
    905..1621    +  CDS            SYFP2: SYFP2 is a basic (constitutively fluorescent) yellow fluorescent protein published in 2006, derived from Aequorea victoria. It is reported to be a very rapidly-maturing monomer with moderate acid sensitivity.
   1636..1793    +  misc_feature   WPRE (fragment): woodchuck hepatitis virus posttranscriptional regulatory element
   1799..1879    +  misc_feature   WPRE (fragment): woodchuck hepatitis virus posttranscriptional regulatory element
   1896..2007    +  polyA_signal   bGH poly(A) signal: bovine growth hormone polyadenylation signal
   2125..2265    +  repeat_region  AAV2 ITR: inverted terminal repeat of adeno-associated virus serotype 2 inverted
   2270..2321    -  misc_feature   bom (fragment): basis of mobility region from pBR322
   2340..2795    +  rep_origin     f1 ori (sequence partly withheld): f1 bacteriophage origin of replication; arrow indicates direction of (+) strand synthesis
   2796..2845    -  misc_feature   bom (fragment): basis of mobility region from pBR322
   2947..2982    -  CDS            rop (fragment): Rop protein, which maintains plasmids at low copy number; rop
   3077..3181    +  promoter       AmpR promoter: bla
   3182..4042    +  CDS            AmpR: β-lactamase; bla; confers resistance to ampicillin, carbenicillin, and related antibiotics
   4213..4801    +  rep_origin     ori: high-copy-number ColE1/pMB1/pBR322/pUC origin of replication
>Addgene plasmid #230178 | AiP11598 - pAAV-hsA2-AiE0104m-minRho-SYFP2-WPRE3-BGHpA (Alias: CN1598) | addgene full sequence | sequence record 473486 | Addgene NGS Result
CCTGCAGGCAGCTGCGCGCTCGCTCGCTCACTGAGGCCGCCCGGGCGTCGGGCGACCTTTGGTCGCCCGG
CCTCAGTGAGCGAGCGAGCGCGCAGAGAGGGAGTGGCCAACTCCATCACTAGGGGTTCCTGCGGCCGCAA
CGCGTTTAGAACAATGGCTGGCCCATAGTAAATGCCGTGTTAGTGTGTTAGTTGCTGTTCTTCCACGTCA
GAAGAGGCACAGACAAATTACCACCAGGTGGCGCTCAGAGTCTGCGGAGGCATCACAACAGCCCTGAATT
TGAATCCTGCTCTGCCACTGCCTAGTTGAGACCTTTTACTACCTGACTAGCTGTTTGTGTATTTTAGGTG
TTTGTTTTGTTTGGATCTGGGGCGAAGCTTCCCTAGCCCTGTCCCTGCAGTGGCCTGGTATTGGGTGGAC
CCGTCACCTGAGACAAGGACTCCTGACAACCCAAGTCCCCAGAGGCCTCCCTGCCCTTCCCTCATTCCGT
TGTTCCACTTTTAGAGAACCCCGGGACTCCTCAGCAGGCAGCAGCCTATTTTGCCAGGATCCACATAGAG
CAGTGCCTGGCACAGTAGCGGTGAAGCGGGAAGTGGGTCTCTGTTGGCGGGCACCGTGGTGCCCGGAACT
CGCTATTCCTCCCCAGTGTTAATTATCAAAATTAACCGAACACTATAAATAACCCAACTCAGAGACTCGA
AGTGCCGAATTCGATATCATAATCAACCATAGGTACCGAGCTCGGGATTCAGCCGGGAGCTTAGGGAGGG
GAGGTCACTTCATAAGGGCCTGGGGGGGGAGTTGGAGCCACGAGTCGTCCAGCCGGAGCCCCGTGTGGCT
GAGCTCCGGCCTCAGAAGCATCCCCGGGTTGGATCCTTCGAAGCTAGCGCTACCGGTCGCCACCATGGTG
AGCAAGGGCGAGGAGCTGTTCACCGGGGTGGTGCCCATCCTGGTCGAGCTGGACGGCGACGTAAACGGCC
ACAAGTTCAGCGTGTCCGGCGAGGGCGAGGGCGATGCCACCTACGGCAAGCTGACCCTGAAGCTGATCTG
CACCACCGGCAAGCTGCCCGTGCCCTGGCCCACCCTCGTGACCACCCTGGGCTACGGCGTGCAGTGCTTC
GCCCGCTACCCCGACCACATGAAGCAGCACGACTTCTTCAAGTCCGCCATGCCCGAAGGCTACGTCCAGG
AGCGCACCATCTTCTTCAAGGACGACGGCAACTACAAGACCCGCGCCGAGGTGAAGTTCGAGGGCGACAC
CCTGGTGAACCGCATCGAGCTGAAGGGCATCGACTTCAAGGAGGACGGCAACATCCTGGGGCACAAGCTG
GAGTACAACTACAACAGCCACAACGTCTATATCACCGCCGACAAGCAGAAGAACGGCATCAAGGCCAACT
TCAAGATCCGCCACAACATCGAGGACGGCGGCGTGCAGCTCGCCGACCACTACCAGCAGAACACCCCCAT
CGGCGACGGCCCCGTGCTGCTGCCCGACAACCACTACCTGAGCTACCAGTCCAAGCTGAGCAAAGACCCC
AACGAGAAGCGCGATCACATGGTCCTGCTGGAGTTCGTGACCGCCGCCGGGATCACTCTCGGCATGGACG
AGCTGTACAAGTAAGTCGACATCATAATCAACCTCTGGATTACAAAATTTGTGAAAGATTGACTGGTATT
CTTAACTATGTTGCTCCTTTTACGCTATGTGGATACGCTGCTTTAATGCCTTTGTATCATGCTATTGCTT
CCCGTATGGCTTTCATTTTCTCCTCCTTGTATAAATCCTGGTTAGTTCTTGCCACGGCGGAACTCATCGC
CGCCTGCCTTGCCCGCTGCTGGACAGGGGCTCGGCTGTTGGGCACTGACAATTCCGTGGCTCGAGAGATC
TTCGACTGTGCCTTCTAGTTGCCAGCCATCTGTTGTTTGCCCCTCCCCCGTGCCTTCCTTGACCCTGGAA
GGTGCCACTCCCACTGTCCTTTCCTAATAAAATGAGGAAATTGCATCGCATTGTCTGAGTAGGTGTCATT
CTATTCTGGGGGGTGGGGTGGGGCAGGACAGCAAGGGGGAGGATTGGGAAGACAATAGCAGGCATGAGAT
CTCACGTGCGGACCGAGCGGCCGCAGGAACCCCTAGTGATGGAGTTGGCCACTCCCTCTCTGCGCGCTCG
CTCGCTCACTGAGGCCGGGCGACCAAAGGTCGCCCGACGCCCGGGCTTTGCCCGGGCGGCCTCAGTGAGC
GAGCGAGCGCGCAGCTGCCTGCAGGGGCGCCTGATGCGGTATTTTCTCCTTACGCATCTGTGCGGTATTT
CACACCGCATA
[95 nt withheld, positions 2322-2416]
T
[46 nt withheld, positions 2418-2463]
C
[141 nt withheld, positions 2465-2605]
CCTTTGACGTTGGAGTCCACGTTCTTT
[37 nt withheld, positions 2633-2669]
ACTCTATCTCGGGCTATTCTTTTGATTTATAAGGGATTTTGCCGATTTCGGTCTATTGGTTAAAAAATGA
GCTGATTTAACAAAAATTTAACGGGAATTTTAACAAAATATTAACGTTTACAATTTTATGGTGCACTCTC
AGTACAATCTGCTCTGATGCCGCATAGTTAAGCCAGCCCCGACACCCGCCAACACCCGCTGACGCGCCCT
GACGGGCTTGTCTGCTCCCGGCATCCGCTTACAGACAAGCTGTGACCGTCTCCGGGAGCTGCATGTGTCA
GAGGTTTTCACCGTCATCACCGAAACGCGCGAGACGAAAGGGCCTCGTGATACGCCTATTTTTATAGGTT
AATGTCATGATAATAATGGTTTCTTAGACGTCAGGTGGCACTTTTCGGGGAAATGTGCGCGGAACCCCTA
TTTGTTTATTTTTCTAAATACATTCAAATATGTATCCGCTCATGAGACAATAACCCTGATAAATGCTTCA
ATAATATTGAAAAAGGAAGAGTATGAGTATTCAACATTTCCGTGTCGCCCTTATTCCCTTTTTTGCGGCA
TTTTGCCTTCCTGTTTTTGCTCACCCAGAAACGCTGGTGAAAGTAAAAGATGCTGAAGATCAGTTGGGTG
CACGAGTGGGTTACATCGAACTGGATCTCAACAGCGGTAAGATCCTTGAGAGTTTTCGCCCCGAAGAACG
TTTTCCAATGATGAGCACTTTTAAAGTTCTGCTATGTGGCGCGGTATTATCCCGTATTGACGCCGGGCAA
GAGCAACTCGGTCGCCGCATACACTATTCTCAGAATGACTTGGTTGAGTACTCACCAGTCACAGAAAAGC
ATCTTACGGATGGCATGACAGTAAGAGAATTATGCAGTGCTGCCATAACCATGAGTGATAACACTGCGGC
CAACTTACTTCTGACAACGATCGGAGGACCGAAGGAGCTAACCGCTTTTTTGCACAACATGGGGGATCAT
GTAACTCGCCTTGATCGTTGGGAACCGGAGCTGAATGAAGCCATACCAAACGACGAGCGTGACACCACGA
TGCCTGTAGCAATGGCAACAACGTTGCGCAAACTATTAACTGGCGAACTACTTACTCTAGCTTCCCGGCA
ACAATTAATAGACTGGATGGAGGCGGATAAAGTTGCAGGACCACTTCTGCGCTCGGCCCTTCCGGCTGGC
TGGTTTATTGCTGATAAATCTGGAGCCGGTGAGCGTGGGTCTCGCGGTATCATTGCAGCACTGGGGCCAG
ATGGTAAGCCCTCCCGTATCGTAGTTATCTACACGACGGGGAGTCAGGCAACTATGGATGAACGAAATAG
ACAGATCGCTGAGATAGGTGCCTCACTGATTAAGCATTGGTAACTGTCAGACCAAGTTTACTCATATATA
CTTTAGATTGATTTAAAACTTCATTTTTAATTTAAAAGGATCTAGGTGAAGATCCTTTTTGATAATCTCA
TGACCAAAATCCCTTAACGTGAGTTTTCGTTCCACTGAGCGTCAGACCCCGTAGAAAAGATCAAAGGATC
TTCTTGAGATCCTTTTTTTCTGCGCGTAATCTGCTGCTTGCAAACAAAAAAACCACCGCTACCAGCGGTG
GTTTGTTTGCCGGATCAAGAGCTACCAACTCTTTTTCCGAAGGTAACTGGCTTCAGCAGAGCGCAGATAC
CAAATACTGTTCTTCTAGTGTAGCCGTAGTTAGGCCACCACTTCAAGAACTCTGTAGCACCGCCTACATA
CCTCGCTCTGCTAATCCTGTTACCAGTGGCTGCTGCCAGTGGCGATAAGTCGTGTCTTACCGGGTTGGAC
TCAAGACGATAGTTACCGGATAAGGCGCAGCGGTCGGGCTGAACGGGGGGTTCGTGCACACAGCCCAGCT
TGGAGCGAACGACCTACACCGAACTGAGATACCTACAGCGTGAGCTATGAGAAAGCGCCACGCTTCCCGA
AGGGAGAAAGGCGGACAGGTATCCGGTAAGCGGCAGGGTCGGAACAGGAGAGCGCACGAGGGAGCTTCCA
GGGGGAAACGCCTGGTATCTTTATAGTCCTGTCGGGTTTCGCCACCTCTGACTTGAGCGTCGATTTTTGT
GATGCTCGTCAGGGGGGCGGAGCCTATGGAAAAACGCCAGCAACGCGGCCTTTTTACGGTTCCTGGCCTT
TTGCTGGCCTTTTGCTCACATGT
